Addgene plasmid #170946: EF1A_Hygro_P2A_RUNX1_A88P_Barcode
Purpose: Overexpression of RUNX1 A88P mutant protein.
Depositing lab: Prashant Mali. Depositing organization: University of California, San Diego (UCSD). Publication: Interface-guided phenotyping of coding variants in the transcription factor RUNX1. Ozturk K, Panwala R, Sheen J, Ford K, Jayne N, Portell A, Zhang DE, Hutter S, Haferlach T, Ideker T, Mali P, Carter H. Cell Rep. 2024 Jul 4;43(7):114436. doi: 10.1016/j.celrep.2024.114436. PubMed 38968069.
Backbone
  Vector backbone: EF1a_mCherry_P2A_Hygro_Barcode
  Backbone manufacturer: Prashant Mali (Addgene #120426)
  Backbone size w/o insert (bp): 9508
  Vector type: Mammalian Expression, Lentiviral
  Selectable markers: Hygromycin
Growth in bacteria
  Bacterial resistance: Ampicillin, 100 μg/mL
  Growth temperature: 37°C
  Growth strain: NEB Stable
  Copy number: High Copy
Gene/Insert
  Gene/Insert name: RUNX1 (alt name: AML1)
  Species: H. sapiens (human)
  Insert size (bp): 1359
  Mutation: A88P
  Entrez Gene: RUNX1 (a.k.a. AML1, AML1-EVI-1, AMLCR1, CBF2alpha, CBFA2, EVI-1, PEBP2aB, PEBP2alpha)
  Promoter: Ef1A
  Cloning method: Gibson Cloning
  Sequencing primers: 5′ CTGTGTAGAAGTACTCGCCGATAGTG; 3′ TCTTGTCTTCGTTGGGAGTG
Terms and licenses: Academic/Nonprofit Terms; Industry Terms: Not Available to Industry
Depositor comments: Please visit https://doi.org/10.1101/2023.08.03.551876 for bioRxiv preprint.
How to cite: EF1A_Hygro_P2A_RUNX1_A88P_Barcode was a gift from Prashant Mali (Addgene plasmid # 170946 ; http://n2t.net/addgene:170946 ; RRID:Addgene_170946)
