[The description below was written by a language model from this plasmid's Addgene catalogue record and pLannotate feature annotations shown in this document.]
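Description:
EF1A_Hygro_P2A_RUNX1_A88P_Barcode is a lentiviral mammalian expression plasmid of about 10.9 kb for overexpressing the A88P point mutant of human RUNX1 (AML1). It was made by Gibson cloning into the EF1a_mCherry_P2A_Hygro_Barcode backbone. In bacteria it replicates from a high-copy ColE1/pUC-type origin and is selected with ampicillin through the bla gene. An f1 origin is also present. Outside the viral region, an SV40/EM7-driven BleoR cassette with an SV40 poly(A) signal is annotated, although the catalogue lists only hygromycin as the selectable marker for mammalian cells.

The transfer cassette follows a typical HIV-1-based layout. A CMV enhancer/promoter precedes a truncated 5' LTR, an arrangement that generally allows Tat-independent production of genomic RNA in packaging cells. This is followed by the Ψ packaging signal with a gag fragment, the RRE for Rev-dependent nuclear export, and the cPPT/CTS. Downstream, the EF-1α promoter drives a single open reading frame. The hygromycin phosphotransferase gene (hph) comes first, and the 1359 bp RUNX1 coding sequence follows. The short gap between the two is not annotated, but the construct name indicates a P2A self-cleaving peptide, which would link drug resistance to expression of the mutant protein from one transcript. A loxP site lies just upstream of the 3' truncated LTR, and a bGH poly(A) signal follows it. No WPRE is annotated, and the barcode named in the title is not resolved in the feature table; barcodes of this kind usually identify individual variants in pooled experiments. The associated publication describes phenotyping of RUNX1 coding variants, so this plasmid appears to be one member of such a variant set, delivered by lentiviral transduction and selected with hygromycin.
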