Features (pLannotate 1.2.2; 33 found; start..end, strand, type, name):
     80..409     +  promoter       SV40 promoter: SV40 enhancer and early promoter
    457..504     +  promoter       EM7 promoter: synthetic bacterial promoter&nbsp
    523..897     +  CDS            BleoR: antibiotic-binding protein; Sh ble from Streptoalloteichus hindustanus; confers resistance to bleomycin, phleomycin, and Zeocin™
    907..1032    +  CDS            ble (fragment): BLE_KLEPN - Experimental evidence at protein level: Swiss-Prot protein existence level 1. Binding protein with a strong affinity to the bleomycin family of antibiotics. Binds to CL990; an antimitotic-antibiotic compound. From Klebsiella pneumoniae.
   1027..1148    +  polyA_signal   SV40 poly(A) signal: SV40 polyadenylation signal
   1219..1241    -  protein_bind   lac operator (fragment): The lac repressor binds to the lac operator to inhibit transcription in E. coli. This inhibition can be relieved by adding lactose or isopropyl-β-D-thiogalactopyranoside (IPTG). lac repressor encoded by lacI
   1245..1275    -  promoter       lac promoter: promoter for the E. coli lac operon
   1290..1311    -  protein_bind   CAP binding site: CAP binding activates transcription in the presence of cAMP. E. coli catabolite activator protein
   1324..1416    -  CDS            lacI (fragment): lac repressor; lacI; The lac repressor binds to the lac operator to inhibit transcription in E. coli. This inhibition can be relieved by adding lactose or isopropyl-β-D-thiogalactopyranoside (IPTG).
   1599..2187    -  rep_origin     ori: high-copy-number ColE1/pMB1/pBR322/pUC origin of replication
   2358..3218    -  CDS            AmpR: β-lactamase; bla; confers resistance to ampicillin, carbenicillin, and related antibiotics
   3219..3323    -  promoter       AmpR promoter: bla
   3382..3434    -  misc_feature   bom (fragment): basis of mobility region from pBR322
   3589..3968    +  enhancer       CMV enhancer: human cytomegalovirus immediate early enhancer
   3969..4168    +  promoter       CMV promoter: human cytomegalovirus (CMV) immediate early promoter
   4186..4366    +  LTR            5' LTR (truncated): truncated 5' long terminal repeat (LTR) from HIV-1
   4413..4538    +  misc_feature   HIV-1 Ψ: packaging signal of human immunodeficiency virus type 1
   4522..4885    +  CDS            HIV-1 gag (fragment): gag protein from human immunodeficiency virus 1; gag
   5031..5264    +  misc_feature   RRE: The Rev response element (RRE) of HIV-1 allows for Rev-dependent mRNA export from the nucleus to the cytoplasm.
   5641..5741    +  CDS            Rev (fragment): human immunodeficiency virus 1 (HIV-1) Rev protein; rev; enhances nuclear export of unspliced and incompletely spliced viral mRNAs
   5791..5908    +  misc_feature   cPPT/CTS: central polypurine tract and central termination sequence of HIV-1
   5971..6037    +  CDS            small t antigen (fragment): SV40 (simian virus 40) small t antigen
   6044..7222    +  promoter       EF-1α promoter: strong constitutive promoter for human elongation factor EF-1α
   7239..7257    +  promoter       T7 promoter: promoter for bacteriophage T7 RNA polymerase
   7277..7313    -  misc_feature   MCS (fragment): pBluescript multiple cloning site
   7321..8343    +  CDS            hph: KHYB_ECOLX - Experimental evidence at protein level: Swiss-Prot protein existence level 1. The aminoglycoside phosphotransferases achieve inactivation of their antibiotic substrates by phosphorylation. Only phosphorylates hygromycin and closely related compounds such as demethyl analogs and destomycin. From Escherichia coli.
   8410..9768    +  CDS            RUNX1: RUNX1_HUMAN - Also known as AML1, CBFA2. Experimental evidence at protein level: Swiss-Prot protein existence level 1. Isoform AML-1L interferes with the transactivation activity of RUNX1. From Homo sapiens (Human).
   9852..9965    +  CDS            nef (fragment): NEF_HV1LA - Experimental evidence at protein level: Swiss-Prot protein existence level 1. Extracellular Nef protein targets CD4(+) T-lymphocytes for apoptosis by interacting with CXCR4 surface receptors. From Human immunodeficiency virus type 1 group M subtype B (isolate Lai) (HIV-1).
   9963..9996    +  protein_bind   loxP: Cre-mediated recombination occurs in the 8-bp core sequence (GCATACAT). Cre recombinase
  10021..10201   +  LTR            5' LTR (truncated): truncated 5' long terminal repeat (LTR) from HIV-1
  10233..10457   +  polyA_signal   bGH poly(A) signal: bovine growth hormone polyadenylation signal
  10461..10482   +  promoter       SV40 promoter (fragment): SV40 enhancer and early promoter
  10503..66      +  rep_origin     f1 ori (across the origin) (sequence partly withheld): f1 bacteriophage origin of replication; arrow indicates direction of (+) strand synthesis
>Addgene plasmid #170946 | EF1A_Hygro_P2A_RUNX1_A88P_Barcode | addgene full sequence | sequence record 335976 | Addgene NGS Result
GGATTTTGCCGATTTCGGCCTATTGGTTAAAAAATGAGCTGATTTAACAAAAATTTAACGCGAATTAATT
CTGTGGAATGTGTGTCAGTTAGGGTGTGGAAAGTCCCCAGGCTCCCCAGCAGGCAGAAGTATGCAAAGCA
TGCATCTCAATTAGTCAGCAACCAGGTGTGGAAAGTCCCCAGGCTCCCCAGCAGGCAGAAGTATGCAAAG
CATGCATCTCAATTAGTCAGCAACCATAGTCCCGCCCCTAACTCCGCCCATCCCGCCCCTAACTCCGCCC
AGTTCCGCCCATTCTCCGCCCCATGGCTGACTAATTTTTTTTATTTATGCAGAGGCCGAGGCCGCCTCTG
CCTCTGAGCTATTCCAGAAGTAGTGAGGAGGCTTTTTTGGAGGCCTAGGCTTTTGCAAAAAGCTCCCGGG
AGCTTGTATATCCATTTTCGGATCTGATCAGCACGTGTTGACAATTAATCATCGGCATAGTATATCGGCA
TAGTATAATACGACAAGGTGAGGAACTAAACCATGGCCAAGTTGACCAGTGCCGTTCCGGTGCTCACCGC
GCGCGACGTCGCCGGAGCGGTCGAGTTCTGGACCGACCGGCTCGGGTTCTCCCGGGACTTCGTGGAGGAC
GACTTCGCCGGTGTGGTCCGGGACGACGTGACCCTGTTCATCAGCGCGGTCCAGGACCAGGTGGTGCCGG
ACAACACCCTGGCCTGGGTGTGGGTGCGCGGCCTGGACGAGCTGTACGCCGAGTGGTCGGAGGTCGTGTC
CACGAACTTCCGGGACGCCTCCGGGCCGGCCATGACCGAGATCGGCGAGCAGCCGTGGGGGCGGGAGTTC
GCCCTGCGCGACCCGGCCGGCAACTGCGTGCACTTCGTGGCCGAGGAGCAGGACTGACACGTGCTACGAG
ATTTCGATTCCACCGCCGCCTTCTATGAAAGGTTGGGCTTCGGAATCGTTTTCCGGGACGCCGGCTGGAT
GATCCTCCAGCGCGGGGATCTCATGCTGGAGTTCTTCGCCCACCCCAACTTGTTTATTGCAGCTTATAAT
GGTTACAAATAAAGCAATAGCATCACAAATTTCACAAATAAAGCATTTTTTTCACTGCATTCTAGTTGTG
GTTTGTCCAAACTCATCAATGTATCTTATCATGTCTGTATACCGTCGACCTCTAGCTAGAGCTTGGCGTA
ATCATGGTCATAGCTGTTTCCTGTGTGAAATTGTTATCCGCTCACAATTCCACACAACATACGAGCCGGA
AGCATAAAGTGTAAAGCCTGGGGTGCCTAATGAGTGAGCTAACTCACATTAATTGCGTTGCGCTCACTGC
CCGCTTTCCAGTCGGGAAACCTGTCGTGCCAGCTGCATTAATGAATCGGCCAACGCGCGGGGAGAGGCGG
TTTGCGTATTGGGCGCTCTTCCGCTTCCTCGCTCACTGACTCGCTGCGCTCGGTCGTTCGGCTGCGGCGA
GCGGTATCAGCTCACTCAAAGGCGGTAATACGGTTATCCACAGAATCAGGGGATAACGCAGGAAAGAACA
TGTGAGCAAAAGGCCAGCAAAAGGCCAGGAACCGTAAAAAGGCCGCGTTGCTGGCGTTTTTCCATAGGCT
CCGCCCCCCTGACGAGCATCACAAAAATCGACGCTCAAGTCAGAGGTGGCGAAACCCGACAGGACTATAA
AGATACCAGGCGTTTCCCCCTGGAAGCTCCCTCGTGCGCTCTCCTGTTCCGACCCTGCCGCTTACCGGAT
ACCTGTCCGCCTTTCTCCCTTCGGGAAGCGTGGCGCTTTCTCATAGCTCACGCTGTAGGTATCTCAGTTC
GGTGTAGGTCGTTCGCTCCAAGCTGGGCTGTGTGCACGAACCCCCCGTTCAGCCCGACCGCTGCGCCTTA
TCCGGTAACTATCGTCTTGAGTCCAACCCGGTAAGACACGACTTATCGCCACTGGCAGCAGCCACTGGTA
ACAGGATTAGCAGAGCGAGGTATGTAGGCGGTGCTACAGAGTTCTTGAAGTGGTGGCCTAACTACGGCTA
CACTAGAAGAACAGTATTTGGTATCTGCGCTCTGCTGAAGCCAGTTACCTTCGGAAAAAGAGTTGGTAGC
TCTTGATCCGGCAAACAAACCACCGCTGGTAGCGGTGGTTTTTTTGTTTGCAAGCAGCAGATTACGCGCA
GAAAAAAAGGATCTCAAGAAGATCCTTTGATCTTTTCTACGGGGTCTGACGCTCAGTGGAACGAAAACTC
ACGTTAAGGGATTTTGGTCATGAGATTATCAAAAAGGATCTTCACCTAGATCCTTTTAAATTAAAAATGA
AGTTTTAAATCAATCTAAAGTATATATGAGTAAACTTGGTCTGACAGTTACCAATGCTTAATCAGTGAGG
CACCTATCTCAGCGATCTGTCTATTTCGTTCATCCATAGTTGCCTGACTCCCCGTCGTGTAGATAACTAC
GATACGGGAGGGCTTACCATCTGGCCCCAGTGCTGCAATGATACCGCGAGACCCACGCTCACCGGCTCCA
GATTTATCAGCAATAAACCAGCCAGCCGGAAGGGCCGAGCGCAGAAGTGGTCCTGCAACTTTATCCGCCT
CCATCCAGTCTATTAATTGTTGCCGGGAAGCTAGAGTAAGTAGTTCGCCAGTTAATAGTTTGCGCAACGT
TGTTGCCATTGCTACAGGCATCGTGGTGTCACGCTCGTCGTTTGGTATGGCTTCATTCAGCTCCGGTTCC
CAACGATCAAGGCGAGTTACATGATCCCCCATGTTGTGCAAAAAAGCGGTTAGCTCCTTCGGTCCTCCGA
TCGTTGTCAGAAGTAAGTTGGCCGCAGTGTTATCACTCATGGTTATGGCAGCACTGCATAATTCTCTTAC
TGTCATGCCATCCGTAAGATGCTTTTCTGTGACTGGTGAGTACTCAACCAAGTCATTCTGAGAATAGTGT
ATGCGGCGACCGAGTTGCTCTTGCCCGGCGTCAATACGGGATAATACCGCGCCACATAGCAGAACTTTAA
AAGTGCTCATCATTGGAAAACGTTCTTCGGGGCGAAAACTCTCAAGGATCTTACCGCTGTTGAGATCCAG
TTCGATGTAACCCACTCGTGCACCCAACTGATCTTCAGCATCTTTTACTTTCACCAGCGTTTCTGGGTGA
GCAAAAACAGGAAGGCAAAATGCCGCAAAAAAGGGAATAAGGGCGACACGGAAATGTTGAATACTCATAC
TCTTCCTTTTTCAATATTATTGAAGCATTTATCAGGGTTATTGTCTCATGAGCGGATACATATTTGAATG
TATTTAGAAAAATAAACAAATAGGGGTTCCGCGCACATTTCCCCGAAAAGTGCCACCTGACGTCGACGGA
TCGGGAGATCTCCCGATCCCCTATGGTGCACTCTCAGTACAATCTGCTCTGATGCCGCATAGTTAAGCCA
GTATCTGCTCCCTGCTTGTGTGTTGGAGGTCGCTGAGTAGTGCGCGAGCAAAATTTAAGCTACAACAAGG
CAAGGCTTGACCGACAATTGCATGAAGAATCTGCTTAGGGTTAGGCGTTTTGCGCTGCTTCGCGATGTAC
GGGCCAGATATACGCGTTGACATTGATTATTGACTAGTTATTAATAGTAATCAATTACGGGGTCATTAGT
TCATAGCCCATATATGGAGTTCCGCGTTACATAACTTACGGTAAATGGCCCGCCTGGCTGACCGCCCAAC
GACCCCCGCCCATTGACGTCAATAATGACGTATGTTCCCATAGTAACGCCAATAGGGACTTTCCATTGAC
GTCAATGGGTGGAGTATTTACGGTAAACTGCCCACTTGGCAGTACATCAAGTGTATCATATGCCAAGTAC
GCCCCCTATTGACGTCAATGACGGTAAATGGCCCGCCTGGCATTATGCCCAGTACATGACCTTATGGGAC
TTTCCTACTTGGCAGTACATCTACGTATTAGTCATCGCTATTACCATGGTGATGCGGTTTTGGCAGTACA
TCAATGGGCGTGGATAGCGGTTTGACTCACGGGGATTTCCAAGTCTCCACCCCATTGACGTCAATGGGAG
TTTGTTTTGGCACCAAAATCAACGGGACTTTCCAAAATGTCGTAACAACTCCGCCCCATTGACGCAAATG
GGCGGTAGGCGTGTACGGTGGGAGGTCTATATAAGCAGCGCGTTTTGCCTGTACTGGGTCTCTCTGGTTA
GACCAGATCTGAGCCTGGGAGCTCTCTGGCTAACTAGGGAACCCACTGCTTAAGCCTCAATAAAGCTTGC
CTTGAGTGCTTCAAGTAGTGTGTGCCCGTCTGTTGTGTGACTCTGGTAACTAGAGATCCCTCAGACCCTT
TTAGTCAGTGTGGAAAATCTCTAGCAGTGGCGCCCGAACAGGGACTTGAAAGCGAAAGGGAAACCAGAGG
AGCTCTCTCGACGCAGGACTCGGCTTGCTGAAGCGCGCACGGCAAGAGGCGAGGGGCGGCGACTGGTGAG
TACGCCAAAAATTTTGACTAGCGGAGGCTAGAAGGAGAGAGATGGGTGCGAGAGCGTCAGTATTAAGCGG
GGGAGAATTAGATCGCGATGGGAAAAAATTCGGTTAAGGCCAGGGGGAAAGAAAAAATATAAATTAAAAC
ATATAGTATGGGCAAGCAGGGAGCTAGAACGATTCGCAGTTAATCCTGGCCTGTTAGAAACATCAGAAGG
CTGTAGACAAATACTGGGACAGCTACAACCATCCCTTCAGACAGGATCAGAAGAACTTAGATCATTATAT
AATACAGTAGCAACCCTCTATTGTGTGCATCAAAGGATAGAGATAAAAGACACCAAGGAAGCTTTAGACA
AGATAGAGGAAGAGCAAAACAAAAGTAAGACCACCGCACAGCAAGCGGCCGCTGATCTTCAGACCTGGAG
GAGGAGATATGAGGGACAATTGGAGAAGTGAATTATATAAATATAAAGTAGTAAAAATTGAACCATTAGG
AGTAGCACCCACCAAGGCAAAGAGAAGAGTGGTGCAGAGAGAAAAAAGAGCAGTGGGAATAGGAGCTTTG
TTCCTTGGGTTCTTGGGAGCAGCAGGAAGCACTATGGGCGCAGCGTCAATGACGCTGACGGTACAGGCCA
GACAATTATTGTCTGGTATAGTGCAGCAGCAGAACAATTTGCTGAGGGCTATTGAGGCGCAACAGCATCT
GTTGCAACTCACAGTCTGGGGCATCAAGCAGCTCCAGGCAAGAATCCTGGCTGTGGAAAGATACCTAAAG
GATCAACAGCTCCTGGGGATTTGGGGTTGCTCTGGAAAACTCATTTGCACCACTGCTGTGCCTTGGAATG
CTAGTTGGAGTAATAAATCTCTGGAACAGATTTGGAATCACACGACCTGGATGGAGTGGGACAGAGAAAT
TAACAATTACACAAGCTTAATACACTCCTTAATTGAAGAATCGCAAAACCAGCAAGAAAAGAATGAACAA
GAATTATTGGAATTAGATAAATGGGCAAGTTTGTGGAATTGGTTTAACATAACAAATTGGCTGTGGTATA
TAAAATTATTCATAATGATAGTAGGAGGCTTGGTAGGTTTAAGAATAGTTTTTGCTGTACTTTCTATAGT
GAATAGAGTTAGGCAGGGATATTCACCATTATCGTTTCAGACCCACCTCCCAACCCCGAGGGGACCCGAC
AGGCCCGAAGGAATAGAAGAAGAAGGTGGAGAGAGAGACAGAGACAGATCCATTCGATTAGTGAACGGAT
CGGCACTGCGTGCGCCAATTCTGCAGACAAATGGCAGTATTCATCCACAATTTTAAAAGAAAAGGGGGGA
TTGGGGGGTACAGTGCAGGGGAAAGAATAGTAGACATAATAGCAACAGACATACAAACTAAAGAATTACA
AAAACAAATTACAAAAATTCAAAATTTTCGGGTTTATTACAGGGACAGCAGAGATCCAGTTTGGTTAATT
AATCGATAAGCTTTGCAAAGATGGATAAAGTTTTAAACAGAGAGGAATCTTTGCAGCTAATGGACCTTCT
AGGTCTTGAAAGGAGTGGGAATTGGCTCCGGTGCCCGTCAGTGGGCAGAGCGCACATCGCCCACAGTCCC
CGAGAAGTTGGGGGGAGGGGTCGGCAATTGAACCGGTGCCTAGAGAAGGTGGCGCGGGGTAAACTGGGAA
AGTGATGTCGTGTACTGGCTCCGCCTTTTTCCCGAGGGTGGGGGAGAACCGTATATAAGTGCAGTAGTCG
CCGTGAACGTTCTTTTTCGCAACGGGTTTGCCGCCAGAACACAGGTAAGTGCCGTGTGTGGTTCCCGCGG
GCCTGGCCTCTTTACGGGTTATGGCCCTTGCGTGCCTTGAATTACTTCCACCTGGCTGCAGTACGTGATT
CTTGATCCCGAGCTTCGGGTTGGAAGTGGGTGGGAGAGTTCGAGGCCTTGCGCTTAAGGAGCCCCTTCGC
CTCGTGCTTGAGTTGAGGCCTGGCCTGGGCGCTGGGGCCGCCGCGTGCGAATCTGGTGGCACCTTCGCGC
CTGTCTCGCTGCTTTCGATAAGTCTCTAGCCATTTAAAATTTTTGATGACCTGCTGCGACGCTTTTTTTC
TGGCAAGATAGTCTTGTAAATGCGGGCCAAGATCTGCACACTGGTATTTCGGTTTTTGGGGCCGCGGGCG
GCGACGGGGCCCGTGCGTCCCAGCGCACATGTTCGGCGAGGCGGGGCCTGCGAGCGCGGCCACCGAGAAT
CGGACGGGGGTAGTCTCAAGCTGGCCGGCCTGCTCTGGTGCCTGGCCTCGCGCCGCCGTGTATCGCCCCG
CCCTGGGCGGCAAGGCTGGCCCGGTCGGCACCAGTTGCGTGAGCGGAAAGATGGCCGCTTCCCGGCCCTG
CTGCAGGGAGCTCAAAATGGAGGACGCGGCGCTCGGGAGAGCGGGCGGGTGAGTCACCCACACAAAGGAA
AAGGGCCTTTCCGTCCTCAGCCGTCGCTTCATGTGACTCCACGGAGTACCGGGCGCCGTCCAGGCACCTC
GATTAGTTCTCGAGCTTTTGGAGTACGTCGTCTTTAGGTTGGGGGGAGGGGTTTTATGCGATGGAGTTTC
CCCACACTGAGTGGGTGGAGACTGAAGTTAGGCCAGCTTGGCACTTGATGTAATTCTCCTTGGAATTTGC
CCTTTTTGAGTTTGGATCTTGGTTCATTCTCAAGCCTCAGACAGTGGTTCAAAGTTTTTTTCTTCCATTT
CAGGTGTCGTGAGGAATTAGCTTGGTACTAATACGACTCACTATAGGGAGACCCAAGCTGGCTAGGTAAG
CTTGATATCGAATTCCTGCAGCCCGGGGGATCCCGCCACCATGAAAAAGCCTGAACTCACCGCGACGTCT
GTCGAGAAGTTTCTGATCGAAAAGTTCGACAGCGTCTCCGACCTGATGCAGCTCTCGGAGGGCGAAGAAT
CTCGTGCTTTCAGCTTCGATGTAGGAGGGCGTGGATATGTCCTGCGGGTAAATAGCTGCGCCGATGGTTT
CTACAAAGATCGTTATGTTTATCGGCACTTTGCATCGGCCGCGCTCCCGATTCCGGAAGTGCTTGACATT
GGGGAATTCAGCGAGAGCCTGACCTATTGCATCTCCCGCCGTGCACAGGGTGTCACGTTGCAAGACCTGC
CTGAAACCGAACTGCCCGCTGTTCTGCAGCCGGTCGCGGAGGCCATGGATGCGATCGCTGCGGCCGATCT
TAGCCAGACGAGCGGGTTCGGCCCATTCGGACCGCAAGGAATCGGTCAATACACTACATGGCGTGATTTC
ATATGCGCGATTGCTGATCCCCATGTGTATCACTGGCAAACTGTGATGGACGACACCGTCAGTGCGTCCG
TCGCGCAGGCTCTCGATGAGCTGATGCTTTGGGCCGAGGACTGCCCCGAAGTCCGGCACCTCGTGCACGC
GGATTTCGGCTCCAACAATGTCCTGACGGACAATGGCCGCATAACAGCGGTCATTGACTGGAGCGAGGCG
ATGTTCGGGGATTCCCAATACGAGGTCGCCAACATCTTCTTCTGGAGGCCGTGGTTGGCTTGTATGGAGC
AGCAGACGCGCTACTTCGAGCGGAGGCATCCGGAGCTTGCAGGATCGCCGCGGCTCCGGGCGTATATGCT
CCGCATTGGTCTTGACCAACTCTATCAGAGCTTGGTTGACGGCAATTTCGATGATGCAGCTTGGGCGCAG
GGTCGATGCGACGCAATCGTCCGATCCGGAGCCGGGACTGTCGGGCGTACACAAATCGCCCGCAGAAGCG
CGGCCGTCTGGACCGATGGCTGTGTAGAAGTACTCGCCGATAGTGGAAACCGACGCCCCAGCACTCGTCC
GAGGGCAAAGGAAGGATCCGGCGCAACAAACTTCTCTCTGCTGAAACAAGCCGGAGATGTCGAAGAGAAT
CCTGGACCGATGCGTATCCCCGTAGATGCCAGCACGAGCCGCCGCTTCACGCCGCCTTCCACCGCGCTGA
GCCCAGGCAAGATGAGCGAGGCGTTGCCGCTGGGCGCCCCGGACGCCGGCGCTGCCCTGGCCGGCAAGCT
GAGGAGCGGCGACCGCAGCATGGTGGAGGTGCTGGCCGACCACCCGGGCGAGCTGGTGCGCACCGACAGC
CCCAACTTCCTCTGCTCCGTGCTGCCTACGCACTGGCGCTGCAACAAGACCCTGCCCATCCCTTTCAAGG
TGGTGGCCCTAGGGGATGTTCCAGATGGCACTCTGGTCACTGTGATGGCTGGCAATGATGAAAACTACTC
GGCTGAGCTGAGAAATGCTACCGCAGCCATGAAGAACCAGGTTGCAAGATTTAATGACCTCAGGTTTGTC
GGTCGAAGTGGAAGAGGGAAAAGCTTCACTCTGACCATCACTGTCTTCACAAACCCACCGCAAGTCGCCA
CCTACCACAGAGCCATCAAAATCACAGTGGATGGGCCCCGAGAACCTCGAAGACATCGGCAGAAACTAGA
TGATCAGACCAAGCCCGGGAGCTTGTCCTTTTCCGAGCGGCTCAGTGAACTGGAGCAGCTGCGGCGCACA
GCCATGAGGGTCAGCCCACACCACCCAGCCCCCACGCCCAACCCTCGTGCCTCCCTGAACCACTCCACTG
CCTTTAACCCTCAGCCTCAGAGTCAGATGCAGGATACAAGGCAGATCCAACCATCCCCACCGTGGTCCTA
CGATCAGTCCTACCAATACCTGGGATCCATTGCCTCTCCTTCTGTGCACCCAGCAACGCCCATTTCACCT
GGACGTGCCAGCGGCATGACAACCCTCTCTGCAGAACTTTCCAGTCGACTCTCAACGGCACCCGACCTGA
CAGCGTTCAGCGACCCGCGCCAGTTCCCCGCGCTGCCCTCCATCTCCGACCCCCGCATGCACTATCCAGG
CGCCTTCACCTACTCCCCGACGCCGGTCACCTCGGGCATCGGCATCGGCATGTCGGCCATGGGCTCGGCC
ACGCGCTACCACACCTACCTGCCGCCGCCCTACCCCGGCTCGTCGCAAGCGCAGGGAGGCCCGTTCCAAG
CCAGCTCGCCCTCCTACCACCTGTACTACGGCGCCTCGGCCGGCTCCTACCAGTTCTCCATGGTGGGCGG
CGAGCGCTCGCCGCCGCGCATCCTGCCGCCCTGCACCAACGCCTCCACCGGCTCCGCGCTGCTCAACCCC
AGCCTCCCGAACCAGAGCGACGTGGTGGAGGCCGAGGGCAGCCACAGCAACTCCCCCACCAACATGGCGC
CCTCCGCGCGCCTGGAGGAGGCCGTGTGGAGGCCCTACTGACTAGCTAAGTTAGAACTATTTCCTGGCTG
TTACGCGTTATTAAGGGCTCTACTGACGGGCTTGTTAAACAGTGAACCGCCCGCCCCACGACCCGCAGCG
CCCGACCGAAAGGAGCGCACGACCCCATGCATCGAACAAAAGAAAAGGGGGGACTGGAAGGGCTAATTCA
CTCCCAACGAAGACAAGATATCATAACTTCGTATAGCATACATTATACGAAGTTATCGTCTAGCTGGTCC
GGACTGTACTGGGTCTCTCTGGTTAGACCAGATCTGAGCCTGGGAGCTCTCTGGCTAACTAGGGAACCCA
CTGCTTAAGCCTCAATAAAGCTTGCCTTGAGTGCTTCAAGTAGTGTGTGCCCGTCTGTTGTGTGACTCTG
GTAACTAGAGATCCCTCAGACCCTTTTAGTCAGTGTGGAAAATCTCTAGCAGGGCCCGTTTAAACCCGCT
GATCAGCCTCGACTGTGCCTTCTAGTTGCCAGCCATCTGTTGTTTGCCCCTCCCCCGTGCCTTCCTTGAC
CCTGGAAGGTGCCACTCCCACTGTCCTTTCCTAATAAAATGAGGAAATTGCATCGCATTGTCTGAGTAGG
TGTCATTCTATTCTGGGGGGTGGGGTGGGGCAGGACAGCAAGGGGGAGGATTGGGAAGACAATAGCAGGC
ATGCTGGGGATGCGGTGGGCTCTATGGCTTCTGAGGCGGAAAGAACCAGCTGGGGCTCTAGGGGGTATCC
CC
[124 nt withheld, positions 10503-10626]
C
[91 nt withheld, positions 10628-10718]
A
[49 nt withheld, positions 10720-10768]
CCTTTGACGTTGGAGTCCACGTTCTTT
[37 nt withheld, positions 10796-10832]
ACCCTATCTCGGTCTATTCTTTTGATTTATAAG
